>Addgene plasmid #48637 | pCS2TAL3-DDD | addgene partial sequence | sequence record 72656 | CMV-F 5'-CGCAAATGGGCGGTAGGCGTG-3'
CTATATAAGCAATGCTCGTTTAGGGAACCGCCATTCTGCCTGGGGACGTCGGAGCAAGCTTGATTTAGGT
GACACTATAGAATACAAGCTACTTGTTCTTTTTGCAGGATCTGCCACCATGGCTCCAAAGAAGAAGCGTA
AGGTAGACTACAAAGACCATGACGGTGATTATAAAGATCATGACATCGATTACAAGGATGACGATGACAA
GGGTACCGTGGATCTACGCACGCTCGGCTACAGTCAGCAGCAGCAAGAGAAGATCAAACCGAAGGTGCGT
TCGACAGTGGCGCAGCACCACGAGGCACTGGTGGGCCATGGGTTTACACACGCGCACATCGTTGCGCTCA
GCCAACACCCGGCAGCGTTAGGGACCGTCGCTGTCACGTATCAGCACATAATCACGGCGTTGCCAGAGGC
GACACACGAAGACATCGTTGGCGTCGGCAAACAGTGGTCCGGCGCACGCGCCCTGGAGGCCTTGCTCACG
GATGCGGGGGAGTTGAGAGGTCCGCCGTTACAGTTGGACACAGGCCAACTTGTGAAGATTGCAAAACGTG
GCGGCGTGACCGCAATGGAGGCAGTGCATGCATCGCGCAATGCACTGACGGGTGCCCCCCTGGAGACGGG
CGCCGCTACAGGGCGCGTCCCATTCGCCATTCAGGCTGCGCAACTGTTGGGAAGGGCGATCGGTGCGGGC
CTCTTCGCTATTACGCCAGCTGGCGAAAGGGGGATGTGCTGCAAGGCGATTAAGTTGGGTAACGCCAGGG
TTTTCCCAGTCACGACGTTGTAAAACGACGGCCAGTGAGCGCGCGTAATACGACTCACTATAGGGCGAAT
TGGGTACCGGGCCCCCCCTCGAGGTCCTCCAGCTTTTGTTCCCTTTAGTGAGGGTTAATTGCGCGCTTGG
CGTAATCATGGTCATAGCTGTTTCCTGTGTGAAATTGTTATCCGCTCACAATTCCACACAACATACGAGC
CGGAAGCATAAAGTGTAAAGCCTGGGGTGCCTAATGAGTGAGCTAACTCACATTAATTGCGTTGCGCTCA
CTGCCCGCTTTCCACCGGTCGTCTCCAACGACCACCTCGTCGCCTTGGCCTGCCTCGGCGGACGTCCTGC
CATGGAT
