>Addgene plasmid #48637 | pCS2TAL3-DDD | addgene partial sequence | sequence record 72660 | LacZ-F2 5'-cctcttcgctattacgccag-3'
CTTTAGTGAGGGTTAATTGCGCGCTTGGCGTAATCATGGTCATAGCTGTTTCCTGTGTGAAATTGTTATC
CGCTCACAATTCCACACAACATACGAGCCGGAAGCATAAAGTGTAAAGCCTGGGGTGCCTAATGAGTGAG
CTAACTCACATTAATTGCGTTGCGCTCACTGCCCGCTTTCCACCGGTCGTCTCCAACGACCACCTCGTCG
CCTTGGCCTGCCTCGGCGGACGTCCTGCCATGGATGCAGTGAAAAAGGGATTGCCGCACGCGCCGGAATT
GATCAGAAGAGTCAATCGCCGTATTGGCGAACGCACGTCCCATCGCGTTGCCGGATCCCAACTAGTCAAA
AGTGAACTGGAGGAGAAGAAATCTGAACTTCGTCATAAATTGAAATATGTGCCTCATGAATATATTGAAT
TAATTGAAATTGCCAGAAATTCCACTCAGGATAGAATTCTTGAAATGAAGGTAATGGAATTTTTTATGAA
AGTTTATGGATATAGAGGTAAACATTTGGGTGGATCAAGGAAACCGGACGGAGCAATTTATACTGTCGGA
TCTCCTATTGATTACGGTGTGATCGTGGATACTAAAGCTTATAGCGGAGGTTATAATCTGCCAATTGGCC
AAGCAGATGAAATGCAAGACTATGTCGAAGAAAATCAAACACGAGACAAACATATCAACCCTAATGAATG
GTGGAAAGTCTATCCATCTTCTGTAACGGAATTTAAGTTTTTATTTGTGAGTGGTCACTTTAAAGGAAAC
TACAAAGCTCAGCTTACACGATTAAATCATATCACTAATTGTAATGGAGCTGTTCTTAGTGTAGAAGAGC
TTTTAATTGGTGGAGAAATGATTAAAGCCGGCACATTAACCTTAGAGGAAGTGCGCCGGAAATTTAATAA
CGGCGAGATAAACTTTTAATCTAGAACTATAGTGAGTCGTATTACGTAGATCCAGACATGATAAGATACA
TTGATGA
