>Addgene plasmid #48637 | pCS2TAL3-DDD | addgene partial sequence | sequence record 72663 | EBV-rev 5'-GTGGTTTGTCCAAACTCATC-3'
GTCTGGATCTACGTAATACGACTCACTATAGTTCTAGATTAAAAGTTTATCTCGCCGTTATTAAATTTCC
GGCGCACTTCCTCTAAGGTTAATGTGCCGGCTTTAATCATTTCTCCACCAATTAAAAGCTCTTCTACACT
AAGAACAGCTCCATTACAATTAGTGATATGATTTAATCGTGTAAGCTGAGCTTTGTAGTTTCCTTTAAAG
TGACCACTCACAAATAAAAACTTAAATTCCGTTACAGAAGATGGATAGACTTTCCACCATTCATTAGGGT
TGATATGTTTGTCTCGTGTTTGATTTTCTTCGACATAGTCTTGCATTTCATCTGCTTGGCCAATTGGCAG
ATTATAACCTCCGCTATAAGCTTTAGTATCCACGATCACACCGTAATCAATAGGAGATCCGACAGTATAA
ATTGCTCCGTCCGGTTTCCTTGATCCACCCAAATGTTTACCTCTATATCCATAAACTTTCATAAAAAATT
CCATTACCTTCATTTCAAGAATTCTATCCTGAGTGGAATTTCTGGCAATTTCAATTAATTCAATATATTC
ATGAGGCACATATTTCAATTTATGACGAAGTTCAGATTTCTTCTCCTCCAGTTCACTTTTGACTAGTTGG
GATCCGGCAACGCGATGGGACGTGCGTTCGCCAATACGGCGATTGACTCTTCTGATCAATTCCGGCGCGT
GCGGCAATCCCTTTTTCACTGCATCCATGGCAGGACGTCCGCCGAGGCAGGCCAAGGCGACGAGGTGGTC
GTTGGAGACGACCGGTGGAAAGCGGGCAGTGAGCGCAACGCAATTAATGTGAGTTAGCTCACTCATTAGG
CACCCCAGGCTTTACACTTTATGCTTCCGGCTCGTATGTTGTGTGGAATTGTGAGCGGATAACAATTTCA
CACAGGAAACAGCTATGACCATGATTACGCCAAGCGCGCAATTAACCCTCACTAAAGGGAACAAAAGCTG
GAGGACCTCGAGGGGGGGCCCGGTACCCAATTCGCCCTATAGTGAGTCGTATTACGCGCGCTCACTGGCC
GTCGTTTTACAACGTCGT
