[The description below was written by a language model from this plasmid's Addgene catalogue record.]
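Description:
pCS2TAL3-DDD is an empty TALEN expression backbone built on the pCS2 vector, into which a TALEN expression sequence has been cloned to give a recorded backbone size of 5768 bp. It is propagated in E. coli under ampicillin selection; the record lists the copy number as unknown and does not describe the origin of replication. No feature table accompanies the entry, so the exact arrangement of elements cannot be confirmed beyond the catalogue fields.

The plasmid is designed to receive a custom array of TAL effector repeats, inserted by restriction enzyme cloning, so that the finished open reading frame encodes a sequence-specific DNA-binding domain fused to the FokI nuclease domain. Here the FokI portion is the DDD variant, one half of an obligate heterodimer pair. Such variants carry substitutions at the dimer interface so that cleavage occurs mainly when the DDD monomer pairs with a complementary partner variant bound to the adjacent half-site, which reduces off-target cutting by homodimers. The partner vector is not named in this record. Expression is driven by the CMV promoter for use in vertebrate cells, and the encoded protein carries an N-terminal Flag tag that allows detection of the nuclease. SP6 is listed as the 5′ sequencing primer, which implies an SP6 site upstream of the coding region; in pCS2-type vectors this typically also allows in vitro transcription of mRNA, although the record does not state that use. The associated publication applied engineered TALENs to targeting human microRNA genes.
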