Addgene plasmid #48637: pCS2TAL3-DDD
Purpose: (Empty Backbone) Expression of TALEN proteins with FokI-DDD domain
Depositing lab: David Grunwald. Depositing organization: University of Utah. Publication: Targeting human microRNA genes using engineered Tal-effector nucleases (TALENs). Hu R, Wallace J, Dahlem TJ, Grunwald DJ, O'Connell RM. PLoS One. 2013 May 7;8(5):e63074. doi: 10.1371/journal.pone.0063074. Print 2013. PubMed 23667577.
Backbone
  Vector backbone: pCS2
  Backbone size (bp): 5768
  Modifications to backbone: Cloned in TALEN expression sequence
  Vector type: TALEN
  Promoter: CMV
  Tag / fusion protein: Flag (N terminal on insert)
Growth in bacteria
  Bacterial resistance: Ampicillin, 100 μg/mL
  Growth temperature: 37°C
  Growth strain: DH5alpha
  Copy number: Unknown
Gene/Insert
  Cloning method: Restriction Enzyme
  Sequencing primers: 5′ SP6; 3′ Tal Seq FokI Rev
Terms and licenses: Academic/Nonprofit Terms; Industry Terms: Not Available to Industry
How to cite: pCS2TAL3-DDD was a gift from David Grunwald (Addgene plasmid # 48637 ; http://n2t.net/addgene:48637 ; RRID:Addgene_48637)
