LOCUS       Exported 5768 bp ds-DNA circular SYN 12-MAY-2021
DEFINITION  Expression of TALEN proteins with FokI-DDD domain.
ACCESSION   .
VERSION     .
KEYWORDS    pCS2TAL3-DDD
SOURCE      synthetic DNA construct
  ORGANISM  synthetic DNA construct
REFERENCE   1 (bases 1 to 5768)
  AUTHORS   Hu R, Wallace J, Dahlem TJ, Grunwald DJ, O'Connell RM
  TITLE     Targeting human microRNA genes using engineered Tal-effector
            nucleases (TALENs).
  JOURNAL   PLoS One. 2013 May 7;8(5):e63074. doi: 10.1371/journal.pone.0063074.
            Print 2013.
  PUBMED    23667577
REFERENCE   2 (bases 1 to 5768)
  AUTHORS   .
  TITLE     Direct Submission
  JOURNAL   Exported May 12, 2021 from SnapGene Server 1.1.58
            http://www.snapgene.com
FEATURES             Location/Qualifiers
     source          1..5768
                     /organism="synthetic DNA construct"
                     /mol_type="other DNA"
     promoter        35..53
                     /label=SP6 promoter
                     /note="promoter for bacteriophage SP6 RNA polymerase"
     primer_bind     35..52
                     /label=SP6
                     /note="SP6 promoter, forward primer"
     regulatory      85..94
                     /regulatory_class="other"
                     /note="vertebrate consensus sequence for strong initiation
                     of translation (Kozak, 1987)"
     CDS             97..117
                     /codon_start=1
                     /product="nuclear localization signal of SV40 (simian virus
                     40) large T antigen"
                     /label=SV40 NLS
                     /translation="PKKKRKV"
     CDS             118..183
                     /codon_start=1
                     /product="three tandem FLAG(R) epitope tags, followed by an
                     enterokinase cleavage site"
                     /label=3xFLAG
                     /translation="DYKDHDGDYKDHDIDYKDDDDK"
     CDS             complement(490..897)
                     /codon_start=1
                     /gene="lacZ fragment"
                     /product="LacZ-alpha fragment of beta-galactosidase"
                     /label=lacZ-alpha
                     /translation="MTMITPSAQLTLTKGNKSWRTSRGGPVPNSPYSESYYARSLAVVL
                     QRRDWENPGVTQLNRLAAHPPFASWRNSEEARTDRPSQQLRSLNGEWDAPCSGARLQGG
                     TRQCIARCMHCLHCGHAATFCNLHKLACVQL"
     primer_bind     747..769
                     /label=M13/pUC Forward
                     /note="In lacZ gene"
     primer_bind     761..778
                     /label=M13 Forward
                     /note="In lacZ gene. Also called M13-F20 or M13 (-21)
                     Forward"
     primer_bind     762..778
                     /label=M13 fwd
                     /note="common sequencing primer, one of multiple similar
                     variants"
     primer_bind     788..807
                     /label=T7
                     /note="T7 promoter, forward primer"
     promoter        788..806
                     /label=T7 promoter
                     /note="promoter for bacteriophage T7 RNA polymerase"
     promoter        complement(854..872)
                     /label=T3 promoter
                     /note="promoter for bacteriophage T3 RNA polymerase"
     primer_bind     complement(893..909)
                     /label=M13 rev
                     /note="common sequencing primer, one of multiple similar
                     variants"
     protein_bind    917..933
                     /label=lac operator
                     /bound_moiety="lac repressor encoded by lacI"
                     /note="The lac repressor binds to the lac operator to
                     inhibit transcription in E. coli. This inhibition can be
                     relieved by adding lactose or
                     isopropyl-beta-D-thiogalactopyranoside (IPTG)."
     promoter        complement(941..971)
                     /label=lac promoter
                     /note="promoter for the E. coli lac operon"
     protein_bind    986..1007
                     /label=CAP binding site
                     /bound_moiety="E. coli catabolite activator protein"
                     /note="CAP binding activates transcription in the presence
                     of cAMP."
     CDS             1193..1780
                     /codon_start=1
                     /product="nonspecific DNA cleavage domain of the FokI
                     endonuclease (Li et al., 1992)"
                     /label=FokI cleavage domain
                     /note="must dimerize to be catalytically active"
                     /translation="QLVKSELEEKKSELRHKLKYVPHEYIELIEIARNSTQDRILEMKV
                     MEFFMKVYGYRGKHLGGSRKPDGAIYTVGSPIDYGVIVDTKAYSGGYNLPIGQADEMQD
                     YVEENQTRDKHINPNEWWKVYPSSVTEFKFLFVSGHFKGNYKAQLTRLNHITNCNGAVL
                     SVEELLIGGEMIKAGTLTLEEVRRKFNNGEINF"
     promoter        complement(1791..1808)
                     /label=T7 promoter
                     /note="promoter for bacteriophage T7 RNA polymerase"
     polyA_signal    1813..1947
                     /label=SV40 poly(A) signal
                     /note="SV40 polyadenylation signal"
     primer_bind     complement(1837..1856)
                     /label=EBV-rev
                     /note="SV40 polyA terminator, reverse primer"
     primer_bind     1891..1910
                     /label=SV40pA-R
                     /note="SV40 polyA, reverse primer"
     promoter        complement(2064..2082)
                     /label=T3 promoter
                     /note="promoter for bacteriophage T3 RNA polymerase"
     primer_bind     complement(2103..2119)
                     /label=M13 rev
                     /note="common sequencing primer, one of multiple similar
                     variants"
     protein_bind    2127..2143
                     /label=lac operator
                     /bound_moiety="lac repressor encoded by lacI"
                     /note="The lac repressor binds to the lac operator to
                     inhibit transcription in E. coli. This inhibition can be
                     relieved by adding lactose or
                     isopropyl-beta-D-thiogalactopyranoside (IPTG)."
     promoter        complement(2151..2181)
                     /label=lac promoter
                     /note="promoter for the E. coli lac operon"
     protein_bind    2196..2217
                     /label=CAP binding site
                     /bound_moiety="E. coli catabolite activator protein"
                     /note="CAP binding activates transcription in the presence
                     of cAMP."
     primer_bind     complement(2334..2351)
                     /label=L4440
                     /note="L4440 vector, forward primer"
     rep_origin      complement(2505..3093)
                     /direction=LEFT
                     /label=ori
                     /note="high-copy-number ColE1/pMB1/pBR322/pUC origin of
                     replication"
     primer_bind     complement(2585..2604)
                     /label=pBR322ori-F
                     /note="pBR322 origin, forward primer"
     CDS             complement(3264..4124)
                     /codon_start=1
                     /gene="bla"
                     /product="beta-lactamase"
                     /label=AmpR
                     /note="confers resistance to ampicillin, carbenicillin, and
                     related antibiotics"
                     /translation="MSIQHFRVALIPFFAAFCLPVFAHPETLVKVKDAEDQLGARVGYI
                     ELDLNSGKILESFRPEERFPMMSTFKVLLCGAVLSRIDAGQEQLGRRIHYSQNDLVEYS
                     PVTEKHLTDGMTVRELCSAAITMSDNTAANLLLTTIGGPKELTAFLHNMGDHVTRLDRW
                     EPELNEAIPNDERDTTMPVAMATTLRKLLTGELLTLASRQQLIDWMEADKVAGPLLRSA
                     LPAGWFIADKSGAGERGSRGIIAALGPDGKPSRIVVIYTTGSQATMDERNRQIAEIGAS
                     LIKHW"
     primer_bind     3887..3906
                     /label=Amp-R
                     /note="Ampicillin resistance gene, reverse primer"
     promoter        complement(4125..4229)
                     /gene="bla"
                     /label=AmpR promoter
     rep_origin      complement(4255..4710)
                     /direction=LEFT
                     /label=f1 ori
                     /note="f1 bacteriophage origin of replication; arrow
                     indicates direction of (+) strand synthesis"
     primer_bind     complement(4392..4413)
                     /label=F1ori-F
                     /note="F1 origin, forward primer"
     primer_bind     4604..4623
                     /label=F1ori-R
                     /note="F1 origin, reverse primer"
     promoter        4784..5768
                     /label=CMV IE94 promoter
                     /note="enhancer/promoter region of simian cytomegalovirus
                     major immediate early transcription unit IE94"
ORIGIN
        1 cgccattctg cctggggacg tcggagcaag cttgatttag gtgacactat agaatacaag
       61 ctacttgttc tttttgcagg atctgccacc atggctccaa agaagaagcg taaggtagac
      121 tacaaagacc atgacggtga ttataaagat catgacatcg attacaagga tgacgatgac
      181 aagggtaccg tggatctacg cacgctcggc tacagtcagc agcagcaaga gaagatcaaa
      241 ccgaaggtgc gttcgacagt ggcgcagcac cacgaggcac tggtgggcca tgggtttaca
      301 cacgcgcaca tcgttgcgct cagccaacac ccggcagcgt tagggaccgt cgctgtcacg
      361 tatcagcaca taatcacggc gttgccagag gcgacacacg aagacatcgt tggcgtcggc
      421 aaacagtggt ccggcgcacg cgccctggag gccttgctca cggatgcggg ggagttgaga
      481 ggtccgccgt tacagttgga cacaggccaa cttgtgaaga ttgcaaaacg tggcggcgtg
      541 accgcaatgg aggcagtgca tgcatcgcgc aatgcactga cgggtgcccc cctggagacg
      601 ggcgccgcta cagggcgcgt cccattcgcc attcaggctg cgcaactgtt gggaagggcg
      661 atcggtgcgg gcctcttcgc tattacgcca gctggcgaaa gggggatgtg ctgcaaggcg
      721 attaagttgg gtaacgccag ggttttccca gtcacgacgt tgtaaaacga cggccagtga
      781 gcgcgcgtaa tacgactcac tatagggcga attgggtacc gggccccccc tcgaggtcct
      841 ccagcttttg ttccctttag tgagggttaa ttgcgcgctt ggcgtaatca tggtcatagc
      901 tgtttcctgt gtgaaattgt tatccgctca caattccaca caacatacga gccggaagca
      961 taaagtgtaa agcctggggt gcctaatgag tgagctaact cacattaatt gcgttgcgct
     1021 cactgcccgc tttccaccgg tcgtctccaa cgaccacctc gtcgccttgg cctgcctcgg
     1081 cggacgtcct gccatggatg cagtgaaaaa gggattgccg cacgcgccgg aattgatcag
     1141 aagagtcaat cgccgtattg gcgaacgcac gtcccatcgc gttgccggat cccaactagt
     1201 caaaagtgaa ctggaggaga agaaatctga acttcgtcat aaattgaaat atgtgcctca
     1261 tgaatatatt gaattaattg aaattgccag aaattccact caggatagaa ttcttgaaat
     1321 gaaggtaatg gaatttttta tgaaagttta tggatataga ggtaaacatt tgggtggatc
     1381 aaggaaaccg gacggagcaa tttatactgt cggatctcct attgattacg gtgtgatcgt
     1441 ggatactaaa gcttatagcg gaggttataa tctgccaatt ggccaagcag atgaaatgca
     1501 agactatgtc gaagaaaatc aaacacgaga caaacatatc aaccctaatg aatggtggaa
     1561 agtctatcca tcttctgtaa cggaatttaa gtttttattt gtgagtggtc actttaaagg
     1621 aaactacaaa gctcagctta cacgattaaa tcatatcact aattgtaatg gagctgttct
     1681 tagtgtagaa gagcttttaa ttggtggaga aatgattaaa gccggcacat taaccttaga
     1741 ggaagtgcgc cggaaattta ataacggcga gataaacttt taatctagaa ctatagtgag
     1801 tcgtattacg tagatccaga catgataaga tacattgatg agtttggaca aaccacaact
     1861 agaatgcagt gaaaaaaatg ctttatttgt gaaatttgtg atgctattgc tttatttgta
     1921 accattataa gctgcaataa acaagttaac aacaacaatt gcattcattt tatgtttcag
     1981 gttcaggggg aggtgtggga ggttttttaa ttcgcggccg cggcgccaat gcattgggcc
     2041 cggtacgtac ccagcttttg ttccctttag tgagggttaa ttgcgcgctt ggcgtaatca
     2101 tggtcatagc tgtttcctgt gtgaaattgt tatccgctca caattccaca caacatacga
     2161 gccggaagca taaagtgtaa agcctggggt gcctaatgag tgagctaact cacattaatt
     2221 gcgttgcgct cactgcccgc tttccagtcg ggaaacctgt cgtgccagct gcattaatga
     2281 atcggccaac gcgcggggag aggcggtttg cgtattgggc gctcttccgc ttcctcgctc
     2341 actgactcgc tgcgctcggt cgttcggctg cggcgagcgg tatcagctca ctcaaaggcg
     2401 gtaatacggt tatccacaga atcaggggat aacgcaggaa agaacatgtg agcaaaaggc
     2461 cagcaaaagg ccaggaaccg taaaaaggcc gcgttgctgg cgtttttcca taggctccgc
     2521 ccccctgacg agcatcacaa aaatcgacgc tcaagtcaga ggtggcgaaa cccgacagga
     2581 ctataaagat accaggcgtt tccccctgga agctccctcg tgcgctctcc tgttccgacc
     2641 ctgccgctta ccggatacct gtccgccttt ctcccttcgg gaagcgtggc gctttctcat
     2701 agctcacgct gtaggtatct cagttcggtg taggtcgttc gctccaagct gggctgtgtg
     2761 cacgaacccc ccgttcagcc cgaccgctgc gccttatccg gtaactatcg tcttgagtcc
     2821 aacccggtaa gacacgactt atcgccactg gcagcagcca ctggtaacag gattagcaga
     2881 gcgaggtatg taggcggtgc tacagagttc ttgaagtggt ggcctaacta cggctacact
     2941 agaaggacag tatttggtat ctgcgctctg ctgaagccag ttaccttcgg aaaaagagtt
     3001 ggtagctctt gatccggcaa acaaaccacc gctggtagcg gtggtttttt tgtttgcaag
     3061 cagcagatta cgcgcagaaa aaaaggatct caagaagatc ctttgatctt ttctacgggg
     3121 tctgacgctc agtggaacga aaactcacgt taagggattt tggtcatgag attatcaaaa
     3181 aggatcttca cctagatcct tttaaattaa aaatgaagtt ttaaatcaat ctaaagtata
     3241 tatgagtaaa cttggtctga cagttaccaa tgcttaatca gtgaggcacc tatctcagcg
     3301 atctgtctat ttcgttcatc catagttgcc tgactccccg tcgtgtagat aactacgata
     3361 cgggagggct taccatctgg ccccagtgct gcaatgatac cgcgagaccc acgctcaccg
     3421 gctccagatt tatcagcaat aaaccagcca gccggaaggg ccgagcgcag aagtggtcct
     3481 gcaactttat ccgcctccat ccagtctatt aattgttgcc gggaagctag agtaagtagt
     3541 tcgccagtta atagtttgcg caacgttgtt gccattgcta caggcatcgt ggtgtcacgc
     3601 tcgtcgtttg gtatggcttc attcagctcc ggttcccaac gatcaaggcg agttacatga
     3661 tcccccatgt tgtgcaaaaa agcggttagc tccttcggtc ctccgatcgt tgtcagaagt
     3721 aagttggccg cagtgttatc actcatggtt atggcagcac tgcataattc tcttactgtc
     3781 atgccatccg taagatgctt ttctgtgact ggtgagtact caaccaagtc attctgagaa
     3841 tagtgtatgc ggcgaccgag ttgctcttgc ccggcgtcaa tacgggataa taccgcgcca
     3901 catagcagaa ctttaaaagt gctcatcatt ggaaaacgtt cttcggggcg aaaactctca
     3961 aggatcttac cgctgttgag atccagttcg atgtaaccca ctcgtgcacc caactgatct
     4021 tcagcatctt ttactttcac cagcgtttct gggtgagcaa aaacaggaag gcaaaatgcc
     4081 gcaaaaaagg gaataagggc gacacggaaa tgttgaatac tcatactctt cctttttcaa
     4141 tattattgaa gcatttatca gggttattgt ctcatgagcg gatacatatt tgaatgtatt
     4201 tagaaaaata aacaaatagg ggttccgcgc acatttcccc gaaaagtgcc acctaaattg
     4261 taagcgttaa tattttgtta aaattcgcgt taaatttttg ttaaatcagc tcatttttta
     4321 accaataggc cgaaatcggc aaaatccctt ataaatcaaa agaatagacc gagatagggt
     4381 tgagtgttgt tccagtttgg aacaagagtc cactattaaa gaacgtggac tccaacgtca
     4441 aaggnnnnnn nnnnnnnnnn nnnnnnnnnn nnnnnnnnnn nnnnnnnnnn nnntnnnnnn
     4501 nnnnnnnnnn nnnnnnnnnn nnnnnnnnnn nnnnnnnnnn nnnnnnnnnn nnnnnnnnnn
     4561 nnnnnnnnnn nnnnnnnnnn nnnnngnnnn nnnnnnnnnn nnnnnnnnnn nnnnnnnnnn
     4621 nnnnnnnnnn nnnnnnnnnn nnnnnnnnnn nnnnnnnnnn nnnnnnnnnn nnnnnnnnnn
     4681 nnnnnnnnnn nnnnnnnnnn nnnnnnnnnn cccattcgcc attcaggctg cgcaactgtt
     4741 gggaagggcg atcggtgcgg gcctcttcgc tattacgcca gtcgaccata gccaattcaa
     4801 tatggcgtat atggactcat gccaattcaa tatggtggat ctggacctgt gccaattcaa
     4861 tatggcgtat atggactcgt gccaattcaa tatggtggat ctggacccca gccaattcaa
     4921 tatggcggac ttggcaccat gccaattcaa tatggcggac ttggcactgt gccaactggg
     4981 gaggggtcta cttggcacgg tgccaagttt gaggaggggt cttggccctg tgccaagtcc
     5041 gccatattga attggcatgg tgccaataat ggcggccata ttggctatat gccaggatca
     5101 atatataggc aatatccaat atggccctat gccaatatgg ctattggcca ggttcaatac
     5161 tatgtattgg ccctatgcca tatagtattc catatatggg ttttcctatt gacgtagata
     5221 gcccctccca atgggcggtc ccatatacca tatatggggc ttcctaatac cgcccatagc
     5281 cactccccca ttgacgtcaa tggtctctat atatggtctt tcctattgac gtcatatggg
     5341 cggtcctatt gacgtatatg gcgcctcccc cattgacgtc aattacggta aatggcccgc
     5401 ctggctcaat gcccattgac gtcaatagga ccacccacca ttgacgtcaa tgggatggct
     5461 cattgcccat tcatatccgt tctcacgccc cctattgacg tcaatgacgg taaatggccc
     5521 acttggcagt acatcaatat ctattaatag taacttggca agtacattac tattggaagg
     5581 acgccagggt acattggcag tactcccatt gacgtcaatg gcggtaaatg gcccgcgatg
     5641 gctgccaagt acatccccat tgacgtcaat ggggaggggc aatgacgcaa atgggcgttc
     5701 cattgacgta aatgggcggt aggcgtgcct aatgggaggt ctatataagc aatgctcgtt
     5761 tagggaac
//
